>Addgene plasmid #205646 | LCAPCW | addgene full sequence | sequence record 409130 | Addgene NGS Result
TGGAAGGGCTAATTCACTCCCAAAGAAGACAAGATATCCTTGATCTGTGGATCTACCACACACAAGGCTA
CTTCCCTGATTAGCAGAACTACACACCAGGGCCAGGGGTCAGATATCCACTGACCTTTGGATGGTGCTAC
AAGCTAGTACCAGTTGAGCCAGATAAGGTAGAAGAGGCCAATAAAGGAGAGAACACCAGCTTGTTACACC
CTGTGAGCCTGCATGGGATGGATGACCCGGAGAGAGAAGTGTTAGAGTGGAGGTTTGACAGCCGCCTAGC
ATTTCATCACGTGGCCCGAGAGCTGCATCCGGAGTACTTCAAGAACTGCTGATATCGAGCTTGCTACAAG
GGACTTTCCGCTGGGGACTTTCCAGGGAGGCGTGGCCTGGGCGGGACTGGGGAGTGGCGAGCCCTCAGAT
CCTGCATATAAGCAGCTGCTTTTTGCCTGTACTGGGTCTCTCTGGTTAGACCAGATCTGAGCCTGGGAGC
TCTCTGGCTAACTAGGGAACCCACTGCTTAAGCCTCAATAAAGCTTGCCTTGAGTGCTTCAAGTAGTGTG
TGCCCGTCTGTTGTGTGACTCTGGTAACTAGAGATCCCTCAGACCCTTTTAGTCAGTGTGGAAAATCTCT
AGCAGTGGCGCCCGAACAGGGACTTGAAAGCGAAAGGGAAACCAGAGGAGCTCTCTCGACGCAGGACTCG
GCTTGCTGAAGCGCGCACGGCAAGAGGCGAGGGGCGGCGACTGGTGAGTACGCCAAAAATTTTGACTAGC
GGAGGCTAGAAGGAGAGAGATGGGTGCGAGAGCGTCAGTATTAAGCGGGGGAGAATTAGATCGCGATGGG
AAAAAATTCGGTTAAGGCCAGGGGGAAAGAAAAAATATAAATTAAAACATATAGTATGGGCAAGCAGGGA
GCTAGAACGATTCGCAGTTAATCCTGGCCTGTTAGAAACATCAGAAGGCTGTAGACAAATACTGGGACAG
CTACAACCATCCCTTCAGACAGGATCAGAAGAACTTAGATCATTATATAATACAGTAGCAACCCTCTATT
GTGTGCATCAAAGGATAGAGATAAAAGACACCAAGGAAGCTTTAGACAAGATAGAGGAAGAGCAAAACAA
AAGTAAGACCACCGCACAGCAAGCGGCCGGCCGCTGATCTTCAGACCTGGAGGAGGAGATATGAGGGACA
ATTGGAGAAGTGAATTATATAAATATAAAGTAGTAAAAATTGAACCATTAGGAGTAGCACCCACCAAGGC
AAAGAGAAGAGTGGTGCAGAGAGAAAAAAGAGCAGTGGGAATAGGAGCTTTGTTCCTTGGGTTCTTGGGA
GCAGCAGGAAGCACTATGGGCGCAGCGTCAATGACGCTGACGGTACAGGCCAGACAATTATTGTCTGGTA
TAGTGCAGCAGCAGAACAATTTGCTGAGGGCTATTGAGGCGCAACAGCATCTGTTGCAACTCACAGTCTG
GGGCATCAAGCAGCTCCAGGCAAGAATCCTGGCTGTGGAAAGATACCTAAAGGATCAACAGCTCCTGGGG
ATTTGGGGTTGCTCTGGAAAACTCATTTGCACCACTGCTGTGCCTTGGAATGCTAGTTGGAGTAATAAAT
CTCTGGAACAGATTTGGAATCACACGACCTGGATGGAGTGGGACAGAGAAATTAACAATTACACAAGCTT
AATACACTCCTTAATTGAAGAATCGCAAAACCAGCAAGAAAAGAATGAACAAGAATTATTGGAATTAGAT
AAATGGGCAAGTTTGTGGAATTGGTTTAACATAACAAATTGGCTGTGGTATATAAAATTATTCATAATGA
TAGTAGGAGGCTTGGTAGGTTTAAGAATAGTTTTTGCTGTACTTTCTATAGTGAATAGAGTTAGGCAGGG
ATATTCACCATTATCGTTTCAGACCCACCTCCCAACCCCGAGGGGACCCGACAGGCCCGAAGGAATAGAA
GAAGAAGGTGGAGAGAGAGACAGAGACAGATCCATTCGATTAGTGAACGGATCTCGACGGTATCGCCTTT
AAAAGAAAAGGGGGGATTGGGGGGTACAGTGCAGGGGAAAGAATAGTAGACATAATAGCAACAGACATAC
AAACTAAAGAATTACAAAAACAAATTACAAAAATTCAAAATTTTCGGGTTTATTACAGGGACAGCAGAGA
TCCAGTTTATCGATAAGCTTGGGAGTTCCGCGTTACATAACTTACGGTAAATGGCCCGCCTGGCTGACCG
CCCAACGACCCCCGCCCATTGACGTCAATAATGACGTATGTTCCCATAGTAACGCCAATAGGGACTTTCC
ATTGACGTCAATGGGTGGAGTATTTACGGTAAACTGCCCACTTGGCAGTACATCAAGTGTATCATATGCC
AAGTACGCCCCCTATTGACGTCAATGACGGTAAATGGCCCGCCTGGCATTATGCCCAGTACATGACCTTA
TGGGACTTTCCTACTTGGCAGTACATCTACGTATTAGTCATCGCTATTACCATGGTGATGCGGTTTTGGC
AGTACATCAATGGGCGTGGATAGCGGTTTGACTCACGGGGATTTCCAAGTCTCCACCCCATTGACGTCAA
TGGGAGTTTGTTTTGGCACCAAAATCAACGGGACTTTCCAAAATGTCGTAACAACTCCGCCCCATTGACG
CAAATGGGCGGTAGGCGTGTACGGTGGGAGGTCTATATAAGCAGAGCTCGTTTAGTGAACCGTCAGATCG
CCTGGAGACGCCATCCACGCTGTTTTGACCTCCATAGAAGACACCGACTCTACTAGAGGATCGCTAGCGC
TTCGACTAGGGATAACAGGGTAATTGTTTGAATGAGGCTTCAGTACTTTACAGAATCGTTGCCTGCACAT
CTTGGAAACACTTGCTGGGATTACTTCGACTTCTTAACCCAACAGAAGGCTCGAGAAGGTATATTGCTGT
TGACAGGATCCACATTAACAACTTTAAGTCCAGCAATTTGAGTTAAGGGTGTTGCTCTCAATGATTTCAC
TAATGGTTCAATTTTTAATTTCTTTTCTTCTGGTTCAAAATTCAAGTTTCAAGTGAAAGTGTAATATGCA
CCCATTTCTTTCAATAAATCTTCTAAATAGTCCACTAATGTTTTATTTTGTTTTTTACAAAATCAAGCAG
CCTCTGCTATCAATATAGAACCTTGTATTCCATCTTTATCTCTAGCTGAGTCATCAATTACATATCCATA
ACTTTCTTCATAAGCAAAAACAAAATTTAATCCGTTATCTTCTTCTTTAGCAATTTCTCTACCCATTCAT
TTCAATCCAGTTAAAGTTTTTACAATCTTAACTCCATATTTTTCCTGAGCGATTCTATCACCCAAATCAC
TTGTTACAAAACTTGAATATAGAGCCGGATTTTTTGGAATGCTATTTAAGCGTTTTAGATTTGATAATTT
TCAATCAATTAAAATTGGTCCTGTTTGATTTCCATCTAATCTTACAAAATGACCATCATGTTTTATTGCC
ATTCCAAATCTGTCAGCATCTGGGTCATTCATAATAATAATATCTGCATCATGTTTAATACCATATTCAA
GCGGTATTTTTCATGCAGGATCAAATTCTGGATTTGGATTTACAACATTTTTCAATGTTTCATCTTCAAA
TGCACGATCTTCACCCTCAATAACGTTATATCCTGATTCACGTAATCTTTTTGGGGTAAATTTAGTTCCT
GTTCCATTAACTGCGCTAAAAATAGGGCCCTGCCTCGGACTTCAAGGGGCTAGAATTCGAGCAATTATCT
TGTTTACTAAAACTGAATACCTTGCTATCTCTTTGATACATTTTTACAAAGCTGAATTAAAATGGTATAA
ATTAAATCACTTTTTTCAATTCTACCGGGTAGGGGAGGCGCTTTTCCCAAGGCAGTCTGGAGCATGCGCT
TTAGCAGCCCCGCTGGGCACTTGGCGCTACACAAGTGGCCTCTGGCCTCGCACACATTCCACATCCACCG
GTAGGCGCCAACCGGCTCCGTTCTTTGGTGGCCCCTTCGCGCCACCTTCTACTCCTCCCCTAGTCAGGAA
GTTCCCCCCCGCCCCGCAGCTCGCGTCGTGCAGGACGTGACAAATGGAAGTAGCACGTCTCACTAGTCTC
GTGCAGATGGACAGCACCGCTGAGCAATGGAAGCGGGTAGGCCTTTGGGGCAGCGGCCAATAGCAGCTTT
GCTCCTTCGCTTTCTGGGCTCAGAGGCTGGGAAGGGGTGGGTCCGGGGGCGGGCTCAGGGGCGGGCTCAG
GGGCGGGGCGGGCGCCCGAAGGTCCTCCGGAGGCCCGGCATTCTGCACGCTTCAAAAGCGCACGTCTGCC
GCGCTGTTCTCCTCTTCCTCATCTCCGGGCCTTTCGACCTTTAATTAACCACCATGGTGAGCAAGGGCGA
GGAGGATAACATGGCCATCATCAAGGAGTTCATGCGCTTCAAGGTGCACATGGAGGGCTCCGTGAACGGC
CACGAGTTCGAGATCGAGGGCGAGGGCGAGGGCCGCCCCTACGAGGGCACCCAGACCGCCAAGCTGAAGG
TGACCAAGGGTGGCCCCCTGCCCTTCGCCTGGGACATCCTGTCCCCTCAGTTCATGTACGGCTCCAAGGC
ATACGTGAAGCACCCCGCCGACATCCCCGACTACTTGAAGCTGTCCTTCCCCGAGGGCTTCAACTGGGAG
CGCGTGATGAACTTCGAGGACGGCGGCGTGGTGACCGTGACCCAGGACTCCTCCCTACAGGACGGCGAGT
TCATCTACAAGGTGAAGCTGCGCGGCACCAACTTCCCCTCCGACGGCCCCGTAATGCAGTGTCGTACAAT
GGGCTGGGAGGCTTCCACTGAGCGGATGTACCCCGAGGACGGTGCCCTGAAGGGCGAGATCAAGCAGAGG
CTGAAGCTGAAGGACGGCGGCCACTACGACGCTGAAGTCAAGACCACCTACAAGGCCAAGAAGCCCGTGC
AGCTGCCCGGAGCCTACAACGTGGACATCAAGTTGGACATCCTTTCCCACAACGAGGACTACACCATCGT
GGAACAGTACGAACGCGCCGAGGGCCGCCACTCCACCGGCGGCATGGACGAGCTGTACAAGTAGGTTTAA
ACATCAACCTCTGGATTACAAAATTTGTGAAAGATTGACTGGTATTCTTAACTATGTTGCTCCTTTTACG
CTATGTGGATACGCTGCTTTAATGCCTTTGTATCATGCTATTGCTTCCCGTATGGCTTTCATTTTCTCCT
CCTTGTATAAATCCTGGTTGCTGTCTCTTTATGAGGAGTTGTGGCCCGTTGTCAGGCAACGTGGCGTGGT
GTGCACTGTGTTTGCTGACGCAACCCCCACTGGTTGGGGCATTGCCACCACCTGTCAGCTCCTTTCCGGG
ACTTTCGCTTTCCCCCTCCCTATTGCCACGGCGGAACTCATCGCCGCCTGCCTTGCCCGCTGCTGGACAG
GGGCTCGGCTGTTGGGCACTGACAATTCCGTGGTGTTGTCGGGGAAGCTGACGTCCTTTCCATGGCTGCT
CGCCTGTGTTGCCACCTGGATTCTGCGCGGGACGTCCTTCTGCTACGTCCCTTCGGCCCTCAATCCAGCG
GACCTTCCTTCCCGCGGCCTGCTGCCGGCTCTGCGGCCTCTTCCGCGTCTTCGCCTTCGCCCTCAGACGA
GTCGGATCTCCCTTTGGGCCGCCTCCCCGCCTGGCCTGCAGGGGTACCTTTAAGACCAATGACTTACAAG
GCAGCTGTAGATCTTAGCCACTTTTTAAAAGAAAAGAGGGGACTGGAAGGGCTAATTCACTCCCAACGAA
GACAAGATATCCTTGATCTGTGGATCTACCACACACAAGGCTACTTCCCTGATTAGCAGAACTACACACC
AGGGCCAGGGGTCAGATATCCACTGACCTTTGGATGGTGCTACAAGCTAGTACCAGTTGAGCCAGATAAG
GTAGAAGAGGCCAATAAAGGAGAGAACACCAGCTTGTTACACCCTGTGAGCCTGCATGGGATGGATGACC
CGGAGAGAGAAGTGTTAGAGTGGAGGTTTGACAGCCGCCTAGCATTTCATCACGTGGCCCGAGAGCTGCA
TCCGGAGTACTTCAAGAACTGCTGATATCGAGCTTGCTACAAGGGACTTTCCGCTGGGGACTTTCCAGGG
AGGCGTGGCCTGGGCGGGACTGGGGAGTGGCGAGCCCTCAGATCCTGCATATAAGCAGCTGCTTTTTGCC
TGTACTGGGTCTCTCTGGTTAGACCAGATCTGAGCCTGGGAGCTCTCTGGCTAACTAGGGAACCCACTGC
TTAAGCCTCAATAAAGCTTGCCTTGAGTGCTTCAAGTAGTGTGTGCCCGTCTGTTGTGTGACTCTGGTAA
CTAGAGATCCCTCAGACCCTTTTAGTCAGTGTGGAAAATCTCTAGCAGTAGTAGTTCATGTCATCTTATT
ATTCAGTATTTATAACTTGCAAAGAAATGAATATCAGAGAGTGAGAGGCCTTGACATTGCTAGCGTTTTA
CCGTCGACCTCTAGCTAGAGCTTGGCGTAATCATGGTCATAGCTGTTTCCTGTGTGAAATTGTTATCCGC
TCACAATTCCACACAACATACGAGCCGGAAGCATAAAGTGTAAAGCCTGGGGTGCCTAATGAGTGAGCTA
ACTCACATTAATTGCGTTGCGCTCACTGCCCGCTTTCCAGTCGGGAAACCTGTCGTGCCAGCTGCATTAA
TGAATCGGCCAACGCGCGGGGAGAGGCGGTTTGCGTATTGGGCGCTCTTCCGCTTCCTCGCTCACTGACT
CGCTGCGCTCGGTCGTTCGGCTGCGGCGAGCGGTATCAGCTCACTCAAAGGCGGTAATACGGTTATCCAC
AGAATCAGGGGATAACGCAGGAAAGAACATGTGAGCAAAAGGCCAGCAAAAGGCCAGGAACCGTAAAAAG
GCCGCGTTGCTGGCGTTTTTCCATAGGCTCCGCCCCCCTGACGAGCATCACAAAAATCGACGCTCAAGTC
AGAGGTGGCGAAACCCGACAGGACTATAAAGATACCAGGCGTTTCCCCCTGGAAGCTCCCTCGTGCGCTC
TCCTGTTCCGACCCTGCCGCTTACCGGATACCTGTCCGCCTTTCTCCCTTCGGGAAGCGTGGCGCTTTCT
CATAGCTCACGCTGTAGGTATCTCAGTTCGGTGTAGGTCGTTCGCTCCAAGCTGGGCTGTGTGCACGAAC
CCCCCGTTCAGCCCGACCGCTGCGCCTTATCCGGTAACTATCGTCTTGAGTCCAACCCGGTAAGACACGA
CTTATCGCCACTGGCAGCAGCCACTGGTAACAGGATTAGCAGAGCGAGGTATGTAGGCGGTGCTACAGAG
TTCTTGAAGTGGTGGCCTAACTACGGCTACACTAGAAGAACAGTATTTGGTATCTGCGCTCTGCTGAAGC
CAGTTACCTTCGGAAAAAGAGTTGGTAGCTCTTGATCCGGCAAACAAACCACCGCTGGTAGCGGTGGTTT
TTTTGTTTGCAAGCAGCAGATTACGCGCAGAAAAAAAGGATCTCAAGAAGATCCTTTGATCTTTTCTACG
GGGTCTGACGCTCAGTGGAACGAAAACTCACGTTAAGGGATTTTGGTCATGAGATTATCAAAAAGGATCT
TCACCTAGATCCTTTTAAATTAAAAATGAAGTTTTAAATCAATCTAAAGTATATATGAGTAAACTTGGTC
TGACAGTTACCAATGCTTAATCAGTGAGGCACCTATCTCAGCGATCTGTCTATTTCGTTCATCCATAGTT
GCCTGACTCCCCGTCGTGTAGATAACTACGATACGGGAGGGCTTACCATCTGGCCCCAGTGCTGCAATGA
TACCGCGAGACCCACGCTCACCGGCTCCAGATTTATCAGCAATAAACCAGCCAGCCGGAAGGGCCGAGCG
CAGAAGTGGTCCTGCAACTTTATCCGCCTCCATCCAGTCTATTAATTGTTGCCGGGAAGCTAGAGTAAGT
AGTTCGCCAGTTAATAGTTTGCGCAACGTTGTTGCCATTGCTACAGGCATCGTGGTGTCACGCTCGTCGT
TTGGTATGGCTTCATTCAGCTCCGGTTCCCAACGATCAAGGCGAGTTACATGATCCCCCATGTTGTGCAA
AAAAGCGGTTAGCTCCTTCGGTCCTCCGATCGTTGTCAGAAGTAAGTTGGCCGCAGTGTTATCACTCATG
GTTATGGCAGCACTGCATAATTCTCTTACTGTCATGCCATCCGTAAGATGCTTTTCTGTGACTGGTGAGT
ACTCAACCAAGTCATTCTGAGAATAGTGTATGCGGCGACCGAGTTGCTCTTGCCCGGCGTCAATACGGGA
TAATACCGCGCCACATAGCAGAACTTTAAAAGTGCTCATCATTGGAAAACGTTCTTCGGGGCGAAAACTC
TCAAGGATCTTACCGCTGTTGAGATCCAGTTCGATGTAACCCACTCGTGCACCCAACTGATCTTCAGCAT
CTTTTACTTTCACCAGCGTTTCTGGGTGAGCAAAAACAGGAAGGCAAAATGCCGCAAAAAAGGGAATAAG
GGCGACACGGAAATGTTGAATACTCATACTCTTCCTTTTTCAATATTATTGAAGCATTTATCAGGGTTAT
TGTCTCATGAGCGGATACATATTTGAATGTATTTAGAAAAATAAACAAATAGGGGTTCCGCGCACATTTC
CCCGAAAAGTGCCACCTGACGTCGACGGATCGGGAGATCAACTTGTTTATTGCAGCTTATAATGGTTACA
AATAAAGCAATAGCATCACAAATTTCACAAATAAAGCATTTTTTTCACTGCATTCTAGTTGTGGTTTGTC
CAAACTCATCAATGTATCTTATCATGTCTGGATCAACTGGATAACTCAAGCTAACCAAAATCATCCCAAA
CTTCCCACCCCATACCCTATTACCACTGCCAATTACCTGTGGTTTCATTTACTCTAAACCTGTGATTCCT
CTGAATTATTTTCATTTTAAAGAAATTGTATTTGTTAAATATGTACTACAAACTTAGTAGT
Features (pLannotate 1.2.2; 23 found; start..end, strand, type, name):
    377..634     +  LTR            5' LTR (truncated): truncated 5' long terminal repeat (LTR) from HIV-1
    681..806     +  misc_feature   HIV-1 Ψ: packaging signal of human immunodeficiency virus type 1
    790..1128    +  CDS            HIV-1 gag (fragment): gag protein from human immunodeficiency virus 1; gag
   1303..1536    +  misc_feature   RRE: The Rev response element (RRE) of HIV-1 allows for Rev-dependent mRNA export from the nucleus to the cytoplasm.
   1913..2013    +  CDS            Rev (fragment): human immunodeficiency virus 1 (HIV-1) Rev protein; rev; enhances nuclear export of unspliced and incompletely spliced viral mRNAs
   2028..2143    +  misc_feature   cPPT/CTS: central polypurine tract and central termination sequence of HIV-1 (lacking the first T)
   2201..2504    +  enhancer       CMV enhancer: human cytomegalovirus immediate early enhancer
   2505..2708    +  promoter       CMV promoter: human cytomegalovirus (CMV) immediate early promoter
   3740..3863    +  ncRNA          3' miR-30a: sequence downstream of the 71-nt precursor of the human miR-30a microRNA (Zeng et al., 2002) miRNA
   3877..4376    +  promoter       PGK promoter: mouse phosphoglycerate kinase 1 promoter
   4394..5101    +  CDS            mCherry2: mCherry2 is a basic (constitutively fluorescent) red fluorescent protein published in 2017, derived from Discosoma sp.. It has very low acid sensitivity.
   5113..5700    +  misc_feature   WPRE: woodchuck hepatitis virus posttranscriptional regulatory element
   5714..6112    +  CDS            nef (fragment): NEF_HV1BR - Experimental evidence at protein level: Swiss-Prot protein existence level 1. Extracellular Nef protein targets CD4(+) T-lymphocytes for apoptosis by interacting with CXCR4 surface receptors (PubMed:14990729). From Human immunodeficiency virus type 1 group M subtype B (isolate BRU/LAI) (HIV-1).
   6160..6417    +  LTR            5' LTR (truncated): truncated 5' long terminal repeat (LTR) from HIV-1
   6570..6586    -  protein_bind   lac operator: The lac repressor binds to the lac operator to inhibit transcription in E. coli. This inhibition can be relieved by adding lactose or isopropyl-β-D-thiogalactopyranoside (IPTG). lac repressor encoded by lacI
   6594..6624    -  promoter       lac promoter: promoter for the E. coli lac operon
   6639..6660    -  protein_bind   CAP binding site: CAP binding activates transcription in the presence of cAMP. E. coli catabolite activator protein
   6673..6765    -  CDS            lacI (fragment): lac repressor; lacI; The lac repressor binds to the lac operator to inhibit transcription in E. coli. This inhibition can be relieved by adding lactose or isopropyl-β-D-thiogalactopyranoside (IPTG).
   6948..7536    -  rep_origin     ori: high-copy-number ColE1/pMB1/pBR322/pUC origin of replication
   7707..8567    -  CDS            AmpR: β-lactamase; bla; confers resistance to ampicillin, carbenicillin, and related antibiotics
   8568..8672    -  promoter       AmpR promoter: bla
   8720..8854    +  polyA_signal   SV40 poly(A) signal: SV40 polyadenylation signal
   9021..329     +  CDS            nef (fragment) (across the origin): NEF_HV1BR - Experimental evidence at protein level: Swiss-Prot protein existence level 1. Extracellular Nef protein targets CD4(+) T-lymphocytes for apoptosis by interacting with CXCR4 surface receptors (PubMed:14990729). From Human immunodeficiency virus type 1 group M subtype B (isolate BRU/LAI) (HIV-1).
