[The description below was written by a language model from this plasmid's Addgene catalogue record and pLannotate feature annotations shown in this document.]
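Description:
LCAPCW is an HIV-1-based lentiviral transfer vector built on the pLVX-Puro backbone and intended as an empty shRNAmir (microRNA-embedded shRNA) backbone for RNA interference, with a red fluorescent reporter. In bacteria it is maintained through a high-copy ColE1/pUC-type origin and selected with ampicillin via the β-lactamase gene. Remnants of the lac promoter/operator region and an SV40 polyadenylation signal also sit in the plasmid backbone outside the proviral region.

The proviral region is bounded by two HIV-1 LTR annotations, each preceded by nef-derived sequence. It contains the Ψ packaging signal with an adjoining gag fragment, the Rev response element for Rev-dependent nuclear export of the genomic RNA, and the cPPT/CTS element that aids nuclear import in transduced cells. Two expression units follow. The human CMV enhancer/promoter drives the synthetic miR-AB cassette. Only a miR-30a 3′ flanking sequence is annotated here, and roughly a kilobase between the CMV promoter and this flank is unannotated, so the record does not define what lies in that stretch. The miR-30a context allows an inserted hairpin to be processed by the endogenous microRNA pathway from a Pol II transcript. Downstream, a mouse PGK promoter expresses an mCherry-family protein (annotated as mCherry2), taking the position occupied by the puromycin marker in the parent vector, and a WPRE enhances transcript expression.

The reporter marks transduced cells. According to the associated publication title, the vector belongs to a toolkit for colour-barcoded multiplex RNAi at the single-cell level, in which different fluorescent reporters identify which knockdown constructs a cell carries.
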