Addgene plasmid #205646: LCAPCW
Purpose: shRNAmir backbone for RNA interference, with mCherry reporter
Depositing lab: Dapeng Wang. Depositing organization: Shandong Medical and Pharmaceutical University. Publication: miR-AB, a miRNA-based shRNA viral toolkit for multicolor-barcoded multiplex RNAi at a single-cell level. Wang D, Xiu J, Zhao J, Luo J. EMBO Rep. 2022 Apr 5;23(4):e53691. doi: 10.15252/embr.202153691. Epub 2022 Feb 24. PubMed 35201651.
Backbone
  Vector backbone: pLVX-Puro
  Backbone manufacturer: Clontech
  Vector type: Lentiviral
Growth in bacteria
  Bacterial resistance: Ampicillin, 100 μg/mL
  Growth temperature: 37°C
  Growth strain: NEB Stable
  Copy number: High Copy
Gene/Insert
  Gene/Insert name: miR-AB
  Species: Synthetic
  Promoter: hCMV
  Cloning method: Restriction Enzyme; 5′ cloning site BamHI (unknown if destroyed); 3′ cloning site ApaI (unknown if destroyed)
  Sequencing primers: 3′ PGK Reverse: GCCAGAGGCCACTTGTGTAG
Terms and licenses: Academic/Nonprofit Terms; Industry Terms: Not Available to Industry
How to cite: LCAPCW was a gift from Dapeng Wang (Addgene plasmid # 205646 ; http://n2t.net/addgene:205646 ; RRID:Addgene_205646)
